Addgene plasmid #153209: CARPID BASU-dCasRx
Purpose: express CARPID BASU-dCasRx fusion protein in mammalian cells
Depositing lab: Jian Yan & Liang Zhang. Depositing organization: City University of Hong Kong. Publication: CRISPR-assisted detection of RNA-protein interactions in living cells. Yi W, Li J, Zhu X, Wang X, Fan L, Sun W, Liao L, Zhang J, Li X, Ye J, Chen F, Taipale J, Chan KM, Zhang L, Yan J. Nat Methods. 2020 Jun 22. pii: 10.1038/s41592-020-0866-0. doi: 10.1038/s41592-020-0866-0. PubMed 32572232.
Backbone
  Vector backbone: EF1a-dCasRx-2A-EGFP (Addgene no. 109050)
  Backbone manufacturer: Patrick Hsu
  Vector type: Mammalian Expression, Lentiviral, CRISPR
Growth in bacteria
  Bacterial resistance: Ampicillin, 100 μg/mL
  Growth temperature: 37°C
  Growth strain: DH5alpha
  Copy number: Unknown
Gene/Insert
  Gene/Insert name: BASU-dCasRx (alt name: BASU RaPID biotin ligase fused to N-terminus of NLS-dRfxCas13d-NLS)
  Species: H. sapiens (human)
  Mutation: R239A/H244A/R858A/H863A in RfxCas13d
  Promoter: EF-1a
  Cloning method: Gibson Cloning
  Sequencing primers: 5′ n/a
Resource information
  A portion of this plasmid was derived from a plasmid made by: BASU was subcloned from RaPID plasmid (Addgene no. 107250) into the backbone of an EF1a-dCasRx-2A-EGFP plasmid (Addgene no. 109050)
Terms and licenses: Academic/Nonprofit Terms; Industry Terms: Not Available to Industry
How to cite: CARPID BASU-dCasRx was a gift from Jian Yan & Liang Zhang (Addgene plasmid # 153209 ; http://n2t.net/addgene:153209 ; RRID:Addgene_153209)
