[The description below was written by a language model from this plasmid's Addgene catalogue record and the feature table of its GenBank file.]
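Description:
CARPID BASU-dCasRx is a 13.8 kb lentiviral transfer plasmid for mammalian expression of a proximity-biotinylation enzyme fused to a catalytically dead RNA-targeting Cas13d. It was built by Gibson assembly, moving the BASU biotin ligase from a RaPID plasmid into an EF1a-dCasRx-2A-EGFP backbone. In bacteria it is maintained through a high-copy ColE1/pUC-type origin with ampicillin resistance, and it also carries an f1 origin. Outside the viral cassette, an SV40 promoter/origin and an EM7 promoter drive a bleomycin/Zeocin resistance gene. A CMV enhancer/promoter sits upstream of the truncated HIV-1 5' LTR to drive genomic RNA production. This is followed by the Psi packaging signal, RRE and cPPT/CTS, with a WPRE, a second truncated LTR and a bGH polyadenylation signal downstream of the payload.

The payload is transcribed from the human EF-1α promoter with its first intron. According to the catalogue, BASU is fused to the N-terminus of NLS-dRfxCas13d-NLS. The feature table does not annotate BASU itself, but an unannotated stretch between the promoter and the first SV40 NLS is where it would be expected to lie. The Cas13d carries R239A/H244A/R858A/H863A substitutions that the record lists as the inactivating mutations, so it should bind guide-specified RNA without cleaving it. An HA tag follows the second NLS, and a T2A peptide then releases EGFP as a separate marker of expressing cells. No guide RNA cassette is annotated, so guides are presumably supplied separately. The construct belongs to the CARPID approach, in which the fusion is directed to a chosen transcript in living cells so that nearby RNA-binding proteins are biotinylated for detection.
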