LOCUS       Exported 13789 bp ds-DNA circular SYN 12-MAY-2021
DEFINITION  express CARPID BASU-dCasRx fusion protein in mammalian cells.
ACCESSION   .
VERSION     .
KEYWORDS    CARPID BASU-dCasRx
SOURCE      synthetic DNA construct
  ORGANISM  synthetic DNA construct
REFERENCE   1 (bases 1 to 13789)
  AUTHORS   Yi W, Li J, Zhu X, Wang X, Fan L, Sun W, Liao L, Zhang J, Li X, Ye
            J, Chen F, Taipale J, Chan KM, Zhang L, Yan J
  TITLE     CRISPR-assisted detection of RNA-protein interactions in living
            cells.
  JOURNAL   Nat Methods. 2020 Jun 22. pii: 10.1038/s41592-020-0866-0. doi:
            10.1038/s41592-020-0866-0.
  PUBMED    32572232
REFERENCE   2 (bases 1 to 13789)
  AUTHORS   .
  TITLE     Direct Submission
  JOURNAL   Exported May 12, 2021 from SnapGene Server 1.1.58
            http://www.snapgene.com
FEATURES             Location/Qualifiers
     source          1..13789
                     /organism="synthetic DNA construct"
                     /mol_type="other DNA"
     LTR             1..181
                     /label=5' LTR (truncated)
                     /note="truncated 5' long terminal repeat (LTR) from HIV-1"
     misc_feature    228..353
                     /label=HIV-1 Psi
                     /note="packaging signal of human immunodeficiency virus
                     type 1"
     misc_feature    846..1079
                     /label=RRE
                     /note="The Rev response element (RRE) of HIV-1 allows for
                     Rev-dependent mRNA export from the nucleus to the
                     cytoplasm."
     CDS             1264..1308
                     /codon_start=1
                     /product="antigenic peptide corresponding to amino acids
                     655 to 669 of the HIV envelope protein gp41 (Lutje Hulsik
                     et al., 2013)"
                     /label=gp41 peptide
                     /note="recognized by the 2H10 single-chain llama nanobody"
                     /translation="KNEQELLELDKWASL"
     misc_feature    1606..1723
                     /label=cPPT/CTS
                     /note="central polypurine tract and central termination
                     sequence of HIV-1"
     promoter        1848..3026
                     /label=EF-1-alpha promoter
                     /note="strong constitutive promoter for human elongation
                     factor EF-1-alpha"
     intron          2079..3017
                     /label=EF-1-alpha intron A
                     /note="intron upstream of the start codon of human
                     EF-1-alpha"
     primer_bind     2974..2994
                     /label=EF1a-F
                     /note="Human elongation factor-1a promoter, forward primer"
     CDS             3843..3863
                     /codon_start=1
                     /product="nuclear localization signal of SV40 (simian virus
                     40) large T antigen"
                     /label=SV40 NLS
                     /translation="PKKKRKV"
     CDS             3873..6770
                     /codon_start=1
                     /product="RNA-targeting Type VI CRISPR protein from
                     Ruminococcus flavefaciens strain XPD3002 (Konermann et al.,
                     2018)"
                     /label=RfxCas13d
                     /translation="IEKKKSFAKGMGVKSTLVSGSKVYMTTFAEGSDARLEKIVEGDSI
                     RSVNEGEAFSAEMADKNAGYKIGNAKFSHPKGYAVVANNPLYTGPVQQDMLGLKETLEK
                     RYFGESADGNDNICIQVIHNILDIEKILAEYITNAAYAVNNISGLDKDIIGFGKFSTVY
                     TYDEFKDPEHHRAAFNNNDKLINAIKAQYDEFDNFLDNPRLGYFGQAFFSKEGRNYIIN
                     YGNECYDILALLSGLAHWVVANNEEESRISRTWLYNLDKNLDNEYISTLNYLYDRITNE
                     LTNSFSKNSAANVNYIAETLGINPAEFAEQYFRFSIMKEQKNLGFNITKLREVMLDRKD
                     MSEIRKNHKVFDSIRTKVYTMMDFVIYRYYIEEDAKVAAANKSLPDNEKSLSEKDIFVI
                     NLRGSFNDDQKDALYYDEANRIWRKLENIMHNIKEFRGNKTREYKKKDAPRLPRILPAG
                     RDVSAFSKLMYALTMFLDGKEINDLLTTLINKFDNIQSFLKVMPLIGVNAKFVEEYAFF
                     KDSAKIADELRLIKSFARMGEPIADARRAMYIDAIRILGTNLSYDELKALADTFSLDEN
                     GNKLKKGKHGMRNFIINNVISNKRFHYLIRYGDPAHLHEIAKNEAVVKFVLGRIADIQK
                     KQGQNGKNQIDRYYETCIGKDKGKSVSEKVDALTKIITGMNYDQFDKKRSVIEDTGREN
                     AEREKFKKIISLYLTVIYHILKNIVNINARYVIGFHCVERDAQLYKEKGYDINLKKLEE
                     KGFSSVTKLCAGIDETAPDKRKDVEKEMAERAKESIDSLESANPKLYANYIKYSDEKKA
                     EEFTRQINREKAKTALNAYLRNTKWNVIIREDLLRIDNKTCTLFANKAVALEVARYVHA
                     YINDIAEVNSYFQLYHYIMQRIIMNERYEKSSGKVSEYFDAVNDEKKYNDRLLKLLCVP
                     FGYCIPRFKNLSIEALFDRNEAAKFDKEKKKVSGNS"
     CDS             6780..6800
                     /codon_start=1
                     /product="nuclear localization signal of SV40 (simian virus
                     40) large T antigen"
                     /label=SV40 NLS
                     /translation="PKKKRKV"
     CDS             6810..6836
                     /codon_start=1
                     /product="HA (human influenza hemagglutinin) epitope tag"
                     /label=HA
                     /translation="YPYDVPDYA"
     CDS             6852..6905
                     /codon_start=1
                     /product="2A peptide from Thosea asigna virus capsid
                     protein"
                     /label=T2A
                     /note="Eukaryotic ribosomes fail to insert a peptide bond
                     between the Gly and Pro residues, yielding separate
                     polypeptides."
                     /translation="EGRGSLLTCGDVEENPGP"
     CDS             6906..7622
                     /codon_start=1
                     /product="the original enhanced GFP (Yang et al., 1996)"
                     /label=EGFP
                     /note="mammalian codon-optimized"
                     /translation="VSKGEELFTGVVPILVELDGDVNGHKFSVSGEGEGDATYGKLTLK
                     FICTTGKLPVPWPTLVTTLTYGVQCFSRYPDHMKQHDFFKSAMPEGYVQERTIFFKDDG
                     NYKTRAEVKFEGDTLVNRIELKGIDFKEDGNILGHKLEYNYNSHNVYIMADKQKNGIKV
                     NFKIRHNIEDGSVQLADHYQQNTPIGDGPVLLPDNHYLSTQSALSKDPNEKRDHMVLLE
                     FVTAAGITLGMDELYK"
     CDS             6906..7619
                     /codon_start=1
                     /product="enhanced GFP"
                     /label=EGFP
                     /translation="VSKGEELFTGVVPILVELDGDVNGHKFSVSGEGEGDATYGKLTLK
                     FICTTGKLPVPWPTLVTTLTYGVQCFSRYPDHMKQHDFFKSAMPEGYVQERTIFFKDDG
                     NYKTRAEVKFEGDTLVNRIELKGIDFKEDGNILGHKLEYNYNSHNVYIMADKQKNGIKV
                     NFKIRHNIEDGSVQLADHYQQNTPIGDGPVLLPDNHYLSTQSALSKDPNEKRDHMVLLE
                     FVTAAGITLGMDELYK"
     primer_bind     complement(6948..6969)
                     /label=EGFP-N
                     /note="EGFP, reverse primer"
     primer_bind     complement(7209..7228)
                     /label=EXFP-R
                     /note="For distinguishing EGFP variants, reverse primer"
     primer_bind     7556..7577
                     /label=EGFP-C
                     /note="EGFP, forward primer"
     misc_feature    7647..8235
                     /label=WPRE
                     /note="woodchuck hepatitis virus posttranscriptional
                     regulatory element"
     primer_bind     complement(7700..7720)
                     /label=WPRE-R
                     /note="WPRE, reverse primer"
     CDS             complement(8118..8129)
                     /codon_start=1
                     /product="Factor Xa recognition and cleavage site"
                     /label=Factor Xa site
                     /translation="IEGR"
     primer_bind     complement(8238..8254)
                     /label=KS primer
                     /note="common sequencing primer, one of multiple similar
                     variants"
     primer_bind     complement(8239..8255)
                     /label=pBluescriptKS
                     /note="For pBluescript vector"
     LTR             8760..8940
                     /label=5' LTR (truncated)
                     /note="truncated 5' long terminal repeat (LTR) from HIV-1"
     primer_bind     complement(8966..8983)
                     /label=BGH-rev
                     /note="Bovine growth hormone terminator, reverse primer.
                     Also called BGH reverse"
     polyA_signal    8972..9196
                     /label=bGH poly(A) signal
                     /note="bovine growth hormone polyadenylation signal"
     rep_origin      9242..9670
                     /direction=RIGHT
                     /label=f1 ori
                     /note="f1 bacteriophage origin of replication; arrow
                     indicates direction of (+) strand synthesis"
     primer_bind     complement(9329..9348)
                     /label=F1ori-R
                     /note="F1 origin, reverse primer"
     primer_bind     9539..9560
                     /label=F1ori-F
                     /note="F1 origin, forward primer"
     primer_bind     complement(9679..9699)
                     /label=pBABE 3'
                     /note="SV40 enhancer, reverse primer for pBABE vectors"
     promoter        9684..10013
                     /label=SV40 promoter
                     /note="SV40 enhancer and early promoter"
     rep_origin      9864..9999
                     /label=SV40 ori
                     /note="SV40 origin of replication"
     primer_bind     9926..9945
                     /label=SV40pro-F
                     /note="SV40 promoter/origin, forward primer"
     promoter        10061..10108
                     /label=EM7 promoter
                     /note="synthetic bacterial promoter "
     CDS             10127..10501
                     /codon_start=1
                     /gene="Sh ble from Streptoalloteichus hindustanus"
                     /product="antibiotic-binding protein"
                     /label=BleoR
                     /note="confers resistance to bleomycin, phleomycin, and
                     Zeocin(TM)"
                     /translation="MAKLTSAVPVLTARDVAGAVEFWTDRLGFSRDFVEDDFAGVVRDD
                     VTLFISAVQDQVVPDNTLAWVWVRGLDELYAEWSEVVSTNFRDASGPAMTEIGEQPWGR
                     EFALRDPAGNCVHFVAEEQD"
     polyA_signal    10631..10752
                     /label=SV40 poly(A) signal
                     /note="SV40 polyadenylation signal"
     primer_bind     complement(10668..10687)
                     /label=SV40pA-R
                     /note="SV40 polyA, reverse primer"
     primer_bind     10722..10741
                     /label=EBV-rev
                     /note="SV40 polyA terminator, reverse primer"
     primer_bind     complement(10801..10817)
                     /label=M13 rev
                     /note="common sequencing primer, one of multiple similar
                     variants"
     primer_bind     complement(10801..10817)
                     /label=M13 Reverse
                     /note="In lacZ gene. Also called M13-rev"
     primer_bind     complement(10814..10836)
                     /label=M13/pUC Reverse
                     /note="In lacZ gene"
     protein_bind    10825..10841
                     /label=lac operator
                     /bound_moiety="lac repressor encoded by lacI"
                     /note="The lac repressor binds to the lac operator to
                     inhibit transcription in E. coli. This inhibition can be
                     relieved by adding lactose or
                     isopropyl-beta-D-thiogalactopyranoside (IPTG)."
     promoter        complement(10849..10879)
                     /label=lac promoter
                     /note="promoter for the E. coli lac operon"
     protein_bind    10894..10915
                     /label=CAP binding site
                     /bound_moiety="E. coli catabolite activator protein"
                     /note="CAP binding activates transcription in the presence
                     of cAMP."
     primer_bind     complement(11032..11049)
                     /label=L4440
                     /note="L4440 vector, forward primer"
     rep_origin      complement(11203..11791)
                     /direction=LEFT
                     /label=ori
                     /note="high-copy-number ColE1/pMB1/pBR322/pUC origin of
                     replication"
     primer_bind     complement(11283..11302)
                     /label=pBR322ori-F
                     /note="pBR322 origin, forward primer"
     CDS             complement(11962..12822)
                     /codon_start=1
                     /gene="bla"
                     /product="beta-lactamase"
                     /label=AmpR
                     /note="confers resistance to ampicillin, carbenicillin, and
                     related antibiotics"
                     /translation="MSIQHFRVALIPFFAAFCLPVFAHPETLVKVKDAEDQLGARVGYI
                     ELDLNSGKILESFRPEERFPMMSTFKVLLCGAVLSRIDAGQEQLGRRIHYSQNDLVEYS
                     PVTEKHLTDGMTVRELCSAAITMSDNTAANLLLTTIGGPKELTAFLHNMGDHVTRLDRW
                     EPELNEAIPNDERDTTMPVAMATTLRKLLTGELLTLASRQQLIDWMEADKVAGPLLRSA
                     LPAGWFIADKSGAGERGSRGIIAALGPDGKPSRIVVIYTTGSQATMDERNRQIAEIGAS
                     LIKHW"
     primer_bind     12585..12604
                     /label=Amp-R
                     /note="Ampicillin resistance gene, reverse primer"
     promoter        complement(12823..12927)
                     /gene="bla"
                     /label=AmpR promoter
     primer_bind     complement(13002..13021)
                     /label=pRS-marker
                     /note="pRS vectors, use to sequence yeast selectable
                     marker"
     enhancer        13193..13572
                     /label=CMV enhancer
                     /note="human cytomegalovirus immediate early enhancer"
     promoter        13574..13772
                     /label=CMV promoter
                     /note="human cytomegalovirus (CMV) immediate early
                     promoter"
     primer_bind     13727..13747
                     /label=CMV-F
                     /note="Human CMV immediate early promoter, forward primer"
ORIGIN
        1 gggtctctct ggttagacca gatctgagcc tgggagctct ctggctaact agggaaccca
       61 ctgcttaagc ctcaataaag cttgccttga gtgcttcaag tagtgtgtgc ccgtctgttg
      121 tgtgactctg gtaactagag atccctcaga cccttttagt cagtgtggaa aatctctagc
      181 agtggcgccc gaacagggac ttgaaagcga aagggaaacc agaggagctc tctcgacgca
      241 ggactcggct tgctgaagcg cgcacggcaa gaggcgaggg gcggcgactg gtgagtacgc
      301 caaaaatttt gactagcgga ggctagaagg agagagatgg gtgcgagagc gtcagtatta
      361 agcgggggag aattagatcg cgatgggaaa aaattcggtt aaggccaggg ggaaagaaaa
      421 aatataaatt aaaacatata gtatgggcaa gcagggagct agaacgattc gcagttaatc
      481 ctggcctgtt agaaacatca gaaggctgta gacaaatact gggacagcta caaccatccc
      541 ttcagacagg atcagaagaa cttagatcat tatataatac agtagcaacc ctctattgtg
      601 tgcatcaaag gatagagata aaagacacca aggaagcttt agacaagata gaggaagagc
      661 aaaacaaaag taagaccacc gcacagcaag cggccgctga tcttcagacc tggaggagga
      721 gatatgaggg acaattggag aagtgaatta tataaatata aagtagtaaa aattgaacca
      781 ttaggagtag cacccaccaa ggcaaagaga agagtggtgc agagagaaaa aagagcagtg
      841 ggaataggag ctttgttcct tgggttcttg ggagcagcag gaagcactat gggcgcagcg
      901 tcaatgacgc tgacggtaca ggccagacaa ttattgtctg gtatagtgca gcagcagaac
      961 aatttgctga gggctattga ggcgcaacag catctgttgc aactcacagt ctggggcatc
     1021 aagcagctcc aggcaagaat cctggctgtg gaaagatacc taaaggatca acagctcctg
     1081 gggatttggg gttgctctgg aaaactcatt tgcaccactg ctgtgccttg gaatgctagt
     1141 tggagtaata aatctctgga acagatttgg aatcacacga cctggatgga gtgggacaga
     1201 gaaattaaca attacacaag cttaatacac tccttaattg aagaatcgca aaaccagcaa
     1261 gaaaagaatg aacaagaatt attggaatta gataaatggg caagtttgtg gaattggttt
     1321 aacataacaa attggctgtg gtatataaaa ttattcataa tgatagtagg aggcttggta
     1381 ggtttaagaa tagtttttgc tgtactttct atagtgaata gagttaggca gggatattca
     1441 ccattatcgt ttcagaccca cctcccaacc ccgaggggac ccgacaggcc cgaaggaata
     1501 gaagaagaag gtggagagag agacagagac agatccattc gattagtgaa cggatcggca
     1561 ctgcgtgcgc caattctgca gacaaatggc agtattcatc cacaatttta aaagaaaagg
     1621 ggggattggg gggtacagtg caggggaaag aatagtagac ataatagcaa cagacataca
     1681 aactaaagaa ttacaaaaac aaattacaaa aattcaaaat tttcgggttt attacaggga
     1741 cagcagagat ccagtttggt taattaatgc aaagatggat aaagttttaa acagagagga
     1801 atctttgcag ctaatggacc ttctaggtct tgaaaggagt gggaattggc tccggtgccc
     1861 gtcagtgggc agagcgcaca tcgcccacag tccccgagaa gttgggggga ggggtcggca
     1921 attgaaccgg tgcctagaga aggtggcgcg gggtaaactg ggaaagtgat gtcgtgtact
     1981 ggctccgcct ttttcccgag ggtgggggag aaccgtatat aagtgcagta gtcgccgtga
     2041 acgttctttt tcgcaacggg tttgccgcca gaacacaggt aagtgccgtg tgtggttccc
     2101 gcgggcctgg cctctttacg ggttatggcc cttgcgtgcc ttgaattact tccacctggc
     2161 tgcagtacgt gattcttgat cccgagcttc gggttggaag tgggtgggag agttcgaggc
     2221 cttgcgctta aggagcccct tcgcctcgtg cttgagttga ggcctggcct gggcgctggg
     2281 gccgccgcgt gcgaatctgg tggcaccttc gcgcctgtct cgctgctttc gataagtctc
     2341 tagccattta aaatttttga tgacctgctg cgacgctttt tttctggcaa gatagtcttg
     2401 taaatgcggg ccaagatctg cacactggta tttcggtttt tggggccgcg ggcggcgacg
     2461 gggcccgtgc gtcccagcgc acatgttcgg cgaggcgggg cctgcgagcg cggccaccga
     2521 gaatcggacg ggggtagtct caagctggcc ggcctgctct ggtgcctggc ctcgcgccgc
     2581 cgtgtatcgc cccgccctgg gcggcaaggc tggcccggtc ggcaccagtt gcgtgagcgg
     2641 aaagatggcc gcttcccggc cctgctgcag ggagctcaaa atggaggacg cggcgctcgg
     2701 gagagcgggc gggtgagtca cccacacaaa ggaaaagggc ctttccgtcc tcagccgtcg
     2761 cttcatgtga ctccacggag taccgggcgc cgtccaggca cctcgattag ttctcgagct
     2821 tttggagtac gtcgtcttta ggttgggggg aggggtttta tgcgatggag tttccccaca
     2881 ctgagtgggt ggagactgaa gttaggccag cttggcactt gatgtaattc tccttggaat
     2941 ttgccctttt tgagtttgga tcttggttca ttctcaagcc tcagacagtg gttcaaagtt
     3001 tttttcttcc atttcaggtg tcgtgacgta cggccaccat gagcggcaag ttgtctgaat
     3061 cagagattag gtttggactg aaaacggagg tgatgggcca acatcttatc tatcacgatg
     3121 ttttgtccag cacacaaaag acagcccatg aattggcaaa taacaatgcc cccgagggta
     3181 ccctcgtggt tgcagataaa cagacagccg gtaggggcgg gatgagccga gtgtggcatt
     3241 ctcaagaagg aaacggagta tggatgagtt tgatattgcg cccggacatt ccgctccaaa
     3301 agacgcccca acttaccttg ctggcagctg tagcggtggt tcagggaata gaagaggccg
     3361 cgggcataca gactgatata aagtggccga acgacatact cattaacggg aaaaaaacag
     3421 tagggatact taccgaaatg caagctgagg aggatcgagt gcgctccgtg attattggta
     3481 ttggcattaa tgtaaatcag caacccaatg atttccccga tgagctcaag gacattgcga
     3541 cgagtctgtc ccaggcagct ggggaaaaga tcgacagggc aggtgtaatc cagcatatct
     3601 tgctttgttt cgaaaagcga taccgagact acatgaccca cggtttcacg cccatcaagc
     3661 tcttgtggga gtcatacgcc ctcggtattg gcacgaacat gagggcgaga actctcaacg
     3721 ggacatttta cggtaaggcg ttgggtattg acgacgaagg ggtacttttg ttggaaacta
     3781 atgaaggcat taagaagata tacagcgcgg acatcagcct taggcgtacg gccaccatga
     3841 gccccaagaa gaagagaaag gtggaggcca gcatcgaaaa aaaaaagtcc ttcgccaagg
     3901 gcatgggcgt gaagtccaca ctcgtgtccg gctccaaagt gtacatgaca accttcgccg
     3961 aaggcagcga cgccaggctg gaaaagatcg tggagggcga cagcatcagg agcgtgaatg
     4021 agggcgaggc cttcagcgct gaaatggccg ataaaaacgc cggctataag atcggcaacg
     4081 ccaaattcag ccatcctaag ggctacgccg tggtggctaa caaccctctg tatacaggac
     4141 ccgtccagca ggatatgctc ggcctgaagg aaactctgga aaagaggtac ttcggcgaga
     4201 gcgctgatgg caatgacaat atttgtatcc aggtgatcca taacatcctg gacattgaaa
     4261 aaatcctcgc cgaatacatt accaacgccg cctacgccgt caacaatatc tccggcctgg
     4321 ataaggacat tattggattc ggcaagttct ccacagtgta tacctacgac gaattcaaag
     4381 accccgagca ccatagggcc gctttcaaca ataacgataa gctcatcaac gccatcaagg
     4441 cccagtatga cgagttcgac aacttcctcg ataaccccag actcggctat ttcggccagg
     4501 cctttttcag caaggagggc agaaattaca tcatcaatta cggcaacgaa tgctatgaca
     4561 ttctggccct cctgagcgga ctggcgcact gggtggtcgc taacaacgaa gaagagtcca
     4621 ggatctccag gacctggctc tacaacctcg ataagaacct cgacaacgaa tacatctcca
     4681 ccctcaacta cctctacgac aggatcacca atgagctgac caactccttc tccaagaact
     4741 ccgccgccaa cgtgaactat attgccgaaa ctctgggaat caaccctgcc gaattcgccg
     4801 aacaatattt cagattcagc attatgaaag agcagaaaaa cctcggattc aatatcacca
     4861 agctcaggga agtgatgctg gacaggaagg atatgtccga gatcaggaaa aatcataagg
     4921 tgttcgactc catcaggacc aaggtctaca ccatgatgga ctttgtgatt tataggtatt
     4981 acatcgaaga ggatgccaag gtggctgccg ccaataagtc cctccccgat aatgagaagt
     5041 ccctgagcga gaaggatatc tttgtgatta acctgagggg ctccttcaac gacgaccaga
     5101 aggatgccct ctactacgat gaagctaata gaatttggag aaagctcgaa aatatcatgc
     5161 acaacatcaa ggaatttagg ggaaacaaga caagagagta taagaagaag gacgccccta
     5221 gactgcccag aatcctgccc gctggccgtg atgtttccgc cttcagcaaa ctcatgtatg
     5281 ccctgaccat gttcctggat ggcaaggaga tcaacgacct cctgaccacc ctgattaata
     5341 aattcgataa catccagagc ttcctgaagg tgatgcctct catcggagtc aacgctaagt
     5401 tcgtggagga atacgccttt ttcaaagact ccgccaagat cgccgatgag ctgaggctga
     5461 tcaagtcctt cgctagaatg ggagaaccta ttgccgatgc caggagggcc atgtatatcg
     5521 acgccatccg tattttagga accaacctgt cctatgatga gctcaaggcc ctcgccgaca
     5581 ccttttccct ggacgagaac ggaaacaagc tcaagaaagg caagcacggc atgagaaatt
     5641 tcattattaa taacgtgatc agcaataaaa ggttccacta cctgatcaga tacggtgatc
     5701 ctgcccacct ccatgagatc gccaaaaacg aggccgtggt gaagttcgtg ctcggcagga
     5761 tcgctgacat ccagaaaaaa cagggccaga acggcaagaa ccagatcgac aggtactacg
     5821 aaacttgtat cggaaaggat aagggcaaga gcgtgagcga aaaggtggac gctctcacaa
     5881 agatcatcac cggaatgaac tacgaccaat tcgacaagaa aaggagcgtc attgaggaca
     5941 ccggcaggga aaacgccgag agggagaagt ttaaaaagat catcagcctg tacctcaccg
     6001 tgatctacca catcctcaag aatattgtca atatcaacgc caggtacgtc atcggattcc
     6061 attgcgtcga gcgtgatgct caactgtaca aggagaaagg ctacgacatc aatctcaaga
     6121 aactggaaga gaagggattc agctccgtca ccaagctctg cgctggcatt gatgaaactg
     6181 cccccgataa gagaaaggac gtggaaaagg agatggctga aagagccaag gagagcattg
     6241 acagcctcga gagcgccaac cccaagctgt atgccaatta catcaaatac agcgacgaga
     6301 agaaagccga ggagttcacc aggcagatta acagggagaa ggccaaaacc gccctgaacg
     6361 cctacctgag gaacaccaag tggaatgtga tcatcaggga ggacctcctg agaattgaca
     6421 acaagacatg taccctgttc gcaaacaagg ccgtcgccct ggaagtggcc aggtatgtcc
     6481 acgcctatat caacgacatt gccgaggtca attcctactt ccaactgtac cattacatca
     6541 tgcagagaat tatcatgaat gagaggtacg agaaaagcag cggaaaggtg tccgagtact
     6601 tcgacgctgt gaatgacgag aagaagtaca acgataggct cctgaaactg ctgtgtgtgc
     6661 ctttcggcta ctgtatcccc aggtttaaga acctgagcat cgaggccctg ttcgatagga
     6721 acgaggccgc caagttcgac aaggagaaaa agaaggtgtc cggcaattcc ggatccggac
     6781 ctaagaaaaa gaggaaggtg gcggccgctt acccatacga tgttccagat tacgctgcta
     6841 gcggcagtgg agagggcaga ggaagtctgc taacatgcgg tgacgtcgag gagaatcctg
     6901 gcccagtgag caagggcgag gagctgttca ccggggtggt gcccatcctg gtcgagctgg
     6961 acggcgacgt aaacggccac aagttcagcg tgtccggcga gggcgagggc gatgccacct
     7021 acggcaagct gaccctgaag ttcatctgca ccaccggcaa gctgcccgtg ccctggccca
     7081 ccctcgtgac caccctgacc tacggcgtgc agtgcttcag ccgctacccc gaccacatga
     7141 agcagcacga cttcttcaag tccgccatgc ccgaaggcta cgtccaggag cgcaccatct
     7201 tcttcaagga cgacggcaac tacaagaccc gcgccgaggt gaagttcgag ggcgacaccc
     7261 tggtgaaccg catcgagctg aagggcatcg acttcaagga ggacggcaac atcctggggc
     7321 acaagctgga gtacaactac aacagccaca acgtctatat catggccgac aagcagaaga
     7381 acggcatcaa ggtgaacttc aagatccgcc acaacatcga ggacggcagc gtgcagctcg
     7441 ccgaccacta ccagcagaac acccccatcg gcgacggccc cgtgctgctg cccgacaacc
     7501 actacctgag cacccagtcc gccctgagca aagaccccaa cgagaagcgc gatcacatgg
     7561 tcctgctgga gttcgtgacc gccgccggga tcactctcgg catggacgag ctgtacaagt
     7621 aagaattcga tatcaagctt atcgataatc aacctctgga ttacaaaatt tgtgaaagat
     7681 tgactggtat tcttaactat gttgctcctt ttacgctatg tggatacgct gctttaatgc
     7741 ctttgtatca tgctattgct tcccgtatgg ctttcatttt ctcctccttg tataaatcct
     7801 ggttgctgtc tctttatgag gagttgtggc ccgttgtcag gcaacgtggc gtggtgtgca
     7861 ctgtgtttgc tgacgcaacc cccactggtt ggggcattgc caccacctgt cagctccttt
     7921 ccgggacttt cgctttcccc ctccctattg ccacggcgga actcatcgcc gcctgccttg
     7981 cccgctgctg gacaggggct cggctgttgg gcactgacaa ttccgtggtg ttgtcgggga
     8041 aatcatcgtc ctttccttgg ctgctcgcct gtgttgccac ctggattctg cgcgggacgt
     8101 ccttctgcta cgtcccttcg gccctcaatc cagcggacct tccttcccgc ggcctgctgc
     8161 cggctctgcg gcctcttccg cgtcttcgcc ttcgccctca gacgagtcgg atctcccttt
     8221 gggccgcctc cccgcatcga taccgtcgac ctcgagacct agaaaaacat ggagcaatca
     8281 caagtagcaa tacagcagct accaatgctg attgtgcctg gctagaagca caagaggagg
     8341 aggaggtggg ttttccagtc acacctcagg tacctttaag accaatgact tacaaggcag
     8401 ctgtagatct tagccacttt ttaaaagaaa aggggggact ggaagggcta attcactccc
     8461 aacgaagaca agatatcctt gatctgtgga tctaccacac acaaggctac ttccctgatt
     8521 ggcagaacta cacaccaggg ccagggatca gatatccact gacctttgga tggtgctaca
     8581 agctagtacc agttgagcaa gagaaggtag aagaagccaa tgaaggagag aacacccgct
     8641 tgttacaccc tgtgagcctg catgggatgg atgacccgga gagagaagta ttagagtgga
     8701 ggtttgacag ccgcctagca tttcatcaca tggcccgaga gctgcatccg gactgtactg
     8761 ggtctctctg gttagaccag atctgagcct gggagctctc tggctaacta gggaacccac
     8821 tgcttaagcc tcaataaagc ttgccttgag tgcttcaagt agtgtgtgcc cgtctgttgt
     8881 gtgactctgg taactagaga tccctcagac ccttttagtc agtgtggaaa atctctagca
     8941 gggcccgttt aaacccgctg atcagcctcg actgtgcctt ctagttgcca gccatctgtt
     9001 gtttgcccct cccccgtgcc ttccttgacc ctggaaggtg ccactcccac tgtcctttcc
     9061 taataaaatg aggaaattgc atcgcattgt ctgagtaggt gtcattctat tctggggggt
     9121 ggggtggggc aggacagcaa gggggaggat tgggaagaca atagcaggca tgctggggat
     9181 gcggtgggct ctatggcttc tgaggcggaa agaaccagct ggggctctag ggggtatccc
     9241 cnnnnnnnnn nnnnnnnnnn nnnnnnnnnn nnnnnnnnnn nnnnnnnnnn nnnnnnnnnn
     9301 nnnnnnnnnn nnnnnnnnnn nnnnnnnnnn nnnnnnnnnn nnnnnnnnnn nnnnnnnnnn
     9361 nnnnncnnnn nnnnnnnnnn nnnnnnnnnn nnnnnnnnnn nnnnnnnnnn nnnnnnnnnn
     9421 nnnnnnnnnn nnnnnnnnnn nnnnnnnnnn nnnnnnnann nnnnnnnnnn nnnnnnnnnn
     9481 nnnnnnnnnn nnnnnnnnnn nnnnnnncct ttgacgttgg agtccacgtt ctttaatagt
     9541 ggactcttgt tccaaactgg aacaacactc aaccctatct cggtctattc ttttgattta
     9601 taagggattt tgccgatttc ggcctattgg ttaaaaaatg agctgattta acaaaaattt
     9661 aacgcgaatt aattctgtgg aatgtgtgtc agttagggtg tggaaagtcc ccaggctccc
     9721 cagcaggcag aagtatgcaa agcatgcatc tcaattagtc agcaaccagg tgtggaaagt
     9781 ccccaggctc cccagcaggc agaagtatgc aaagcatgca tctcaattag tcagcaacca
     9841 tagtcccgcc cctaactccg cccatcccgc ccctaactcc gcccagttcc gcccattctc
     9901 cgccccatgg ctgactaatt ttttttattt atgcagaggc cgaggccgcc tctgcctctg
     9961 agctattcca gaagtagtga ggaggctttt ttggaggcct aggcttttgc aaaaagctcc
    10021 cgggagcttg tatatccatt ttcggatctg atcagcacgt gttgacaatt aatcatcggc
    10081 atagtatatc ggcatagtat aatacgacaa ggtgaggaac taaaccatgg ccaagttgac
    10141 cagtgccgtt ccggtgctca ccgcgcgcga cgtcgccgga gcggtcgagt tctggaccga
    10201 ccggctcggg ttctcccggg acttcgtgga ggacgacttc gccggtgtgg tccgggacga
    10261 cgtgaccctg ttcatcagcg cggtccagga ccaggtggtg ccggacaaca ccctggcctg
    10321 ggtgtgggtg cgcggcctgg acgagctgta cgccgagtgg tcggaggtcg tgtccacgaa
    10381 cttccgggac gcctccgggc cggccatgac cgagatcggc gagcagccgt gggggcggga
    10441 gttcgccctg cgcgacccgg ccggcaactg cgtgcacttc gtggccgagg agcaggactg
    10501 acacgtgcta cgagatttcg attccaccgc cgccttctat gaaaggttgg gcttcggaat
    10561 cgttttccgg gacgccggct ggatgatcct ccagcgcggg gatctcatgc tggagttctt
    10621 cgcccacccc aacttgttta ttgcagctta taatggttac aaataaagca atagcatcac
    10681 aaatttcaca aataaagcat ttttttcact gcattctagt tgtggtttgt ccaaactcat
    10741 caatgtatct tatcatgtct gtataccgtc gacctctagc tagagcttgg cgtaatcatg
    10801 gtcatagctg tttcctgtgt gaaattgtta tccgctcaca attccacaca acatacgagc
    10861 cggaagcata aagtgtaaag cctggggtgc ctaatgagtg agctaactca cattaattgc
    10921 gttgcgctca ctgcccgctt tccagtcggg aaacctgtcg tgccagctgc attaatgaat
    10981 cggccaacgc gcggggagag gcggtttgcg tattgggcgc tcttccgctt cctcgctcac
    11041 tgactcgctg cgctcggtcg ttcggctgcg gcgagcggta tcagctcact caaaggcggt
    11101 aatacggtta tccacagaat caggggataa cgcaggaaag aacatgtgag caaaaggcca
    11161 gcaaaaggcc aggaaccgta aaaaggccgc gttgctggcg tttttccata ggctccgccc
    11221 ccctgacgag catcacaaaa atcgacgctc aagtcagagg tggcgaaacc cgacaggact
    11281 ataaagatac caggcgtttc cccctggaag ctccctcgtg cgctctcctg ttccgaccct
    11341 gccgcttacc ggatacctgt ccgcctttct cccttcggga agcgtggcgc tttctcatag
    11401 ctcacgctgt aggtatctca gttcggtgta ggtcgttcgc tccaagctgg gctgtgtgca
    11461 cgaacccccc gttcagcccg accgctgcgc cttatccggt aactatcgtc ttgagtccaa
    11521 cccggtaaga cacgacttat cgccactggc agcagccact ggtaacagga ttagcagagc
    11581 gaggtatgta ggcggtgcta cagagttctt gaagtggtgg cctaactacg gctacactag
    11641 aagaacagta tttggtatct gcgctctgct gaagccagtt accttcggaa aaagagttgg
    11701 tagctcttga tccggcaaac aaaccaccgc tggtagcggt ggtttttttg tttgcaagca
    11761 gcagattacg cgcagaaaaa aaggatctca agaagatcct ttgatctttt ctacggggtc
    11821 tgacgctcag tggaacgaaa actcacgtta agggattttg gtcatgagat tatcaaaaag
    11881 gatcttcacc tagatccttt taaattaaaa atgaagtttt aaatcaatct aaagtatata
    11941 tgagtaaact tggtctgaca gttaccaatg cttaatcagt gaggcaccta tctcagcgat
    12001 ctgtctattt cgttcatcca tagttgcctg actccccgtc gtgtagataa ctacgatacg
    12061 ggagggctta ccatctggcc ccagtgctgc aatgataccg cgagacccac gctcaccggc
    12121 tccagattta tcagcaataa accagccagc cggaagggcc gagcgcagaa gtggtcctgc
    12181 aactttatcc gcctccatcc agtctattaa ttgttgccgg gaagctagag taagtagttc
    12241 gccagttaat agtttgcgca acgttgttgc cattgctaca ggcatcgtgg tgtcacgctc
    12301 gtcgtttggt atggcttcat tcagctccgg ttcccaacga tcaaggcgag ttacatgatc
    12361 ccccatgttg tgcaaaaaag cggttagctc cttcggtcct ccgatcgttg tcagaagtaa
    12421 gttggccgca gtgttatcac tcatggttat ggcagcactg cataattctc ttactgtcat
    12481 gccatccgta agatgctttt ctgtgactgg tgagtactca accaagtcat tctgagaata
    12541 gtgtatgcgg cgaccgagtt gctcttgccc ggcgtcaata cgggataata ccgcgccaca
    12601 tagcagaact ttaaaagtgc tcatcattgg aaaacgttct tcggggcgaa aactctcaag
    12661 gatcttaccg ctgttgagat ccagttcgat gtaacccact cgtgcaccca actgatcttc
    12721 agcatctttt actttcacca gcgtttctgg gtgagcaaaa acaggaaggc aaaatgccgc
    12781 aaaaaaggga ataagggcga cacggaaatg ttgaatactc atactcttcc tttttcaata
    12841 ttattgaagc atttatcagg gttattgtct catgagcgga tacatatttg aatgtattta
    12901 gaaaaataaa caaatagggg ttccgcgcac atttccccga aaagtgccac ctgacgtcga
    12961 cggatcggga gatctcccga tcccctatgg tgcactctca gtacaatctg ctctgatgcc
    13021 gcatagttaa gccagtatct gctccctgct tgtgtgttgg aggtcgctga gtagtgcgcg
    13081 agcaaaattt aagctacaac aaggcaaggc ttgaccgaca attgcatgaa gaatctgctt
    13141 agggttaggc gttttgcgct gcttcgcgat gtacgggcca gatatacgcg ttgacattga
    13201 ttattgacta gttattaata gtaatcaatt acggggtcat tagttcatag cccatatatg
    13261 gagttccgcg ttacataact tacggtaaat ggcccgcctg gctgaccgcc caacgacccc
    13321 cgcccattga cgtcaataat gacgtatgtt cccatagtaa cgccaatagg gactttccat
    13381 tgacgtcaat gggtggagta tttacggtaa actgcccact tggcagtaca tcaagtgtat
    13441 catatgccaa gtacgccccc tattgacgtc aatgacggta aatggcccgc ctggcattat
    13501 gcccagtaca tgaccttatg ggactttcct acttggcagt acatctacgt attagtcatc
    13561 gctattacca tggtgatgcg gttttggcag tacatcaatg ggcgtggata gcggtttgac
    13621 tcacggggat ttccaagtct ccaccccatt gacgtcaatg ggagtttgtt ttggcaccaa
    13681 aatcaacggg actttccaaa atgtcgtaac aactccgccc cattgacgca aatgggcggt
    13741 aggcgtgtac ggtgggaggt ctatataagc agcgcgtttt gcctgtact
//
