>Addgene plasmid #153209 | CARPID BASU-dCasRx | depositor partial sequence | sequence record 296795 | TCAAGCCTCAGACAGTGGTTC
CGTGACGTACGGCCACCATGAGCGGCAAGTTGTCTGAATCAGAGATTAGGTTTGGACTGAAAACGGAGGT
GATGGGCCAACATCTTATCTATCACGATGTTTTGTCCAGCACACAAAAGACAGCCCATGAATTGGCAAAT
AACAATGCCCCCGAGGGTACCCTCGTGGTTGCAGATAAACAGACAGCCGGTAGGGGCGGGATGAGCCGAG
TGTGGCATTCTCAAGAAGGAAACGGAGTATGGATGAGTTTGATATTGCGCCCGGACATTCCGCTCCAAAA
GACGCCCCAACTTACCTTGCTGGCAGCTGTAGCGGTGGTTCAGGGAATAGAAGAGGCCGCGGGCATACAG
ACTGATATAAAGTGGCCGAACGACATACTCATTAACGGGAAAAAAACAGTAGGGATACTTACCGAAATGC
AAGCTGAGGAGGATCGAGTGCGCTCCGTGATTATTGGTATTGGCATTAATGTAAATCAGCAACCCAATGA
TTTCCCCGATGAGCTCAAGGACATTGCGACGAGTCTGTCCCAGGCAGCTGGGGAAAAGATCGACAGGGCA
GGTGTAATCCAGCATATCTTGCTTTGTTTCGAAAAGCGATACCGAGACTACATGACCCACGGTTTCACGC
CCATCAAGCTCTTGTGGGAGTCATACGCCCTCGGTATTGGCACGAACATGAGGGCGAGAACTCTCAACGG
GACATTTTACGGTAAGGCGTTGGGTATTGACGACGAAGGGGTACTTTTGTTGGAAACTAATGAAGGCATT
AAGAAGATATACAGCGCGGACATCAGCCTTAGGCGTACGGCCACCATGAGCCCCAAGAAGAAGAGAAAGG
TGGAGGCCAGCATCGAAAAAAAAAAGTCCTTCGCCAAGGGCATGGGCGTGAAGTCCACACTCGTGTCCGG
CTCCAAAGTGTACATGACAACCTTCGCCGAAGGCAGCGACGCCAGGCTGGAAAAGATCGTGGAGGGCGAC
AGCATCAGGA
